>Addgene plasmid #176434 | pVRC8400-SARS-CoV-2-NTD-G142D-E154K-AVI | addgene full sequence | sequence record 347245 | Addgene NGS Result
AGCAAAAGTTCGATTTATTCAACAAAGCCGCCGTCCCGTCAAGTCAGCGTAATGCTCTGCCAGTGTTACA
ACCAATTAACCAATTCTGATTAGAAAAACTCATCGAGCATCAAATGAAACTGCAATTTATTCATATCAGG
ATTATCAATACCATATTTTTGAAAAAGCCGTTTCTGTAATGAAGGAGAAAACTCACCGAGGCAGTTCCAT
AGGATGGCAAGATCCTGGTATCGGTCTGCGATTCCGACTCGTCCAACATCAATACAACCTATTAATTTCC
CCTCGTCAAAAATAAGGTTATCAAGTGAGAAATCACCATGAGTGACGACTGAATCCGGTGAGAATGGCAA
AAGCTTATGCATTTCTTTCCAGACTTGTTCAACAGGCCAGCCATTACGCTCGTCATCAAAATCACTCGCA
TCAACCAAACCGTTATTCATTCGTGATTGCGCCTGAGCGAGACGAAATACGCGATCGCTGTTAAAAGGAC
AATTACAAACAGGAATCGAATGCAACCGGCGCAGGAACACTGCCAGCGCATCAACAATATTTTCACCTGA
ATCAGGATATTCTTCTAATACCTGGAATGCTGTTTTCCCGGGGATCGCAGTGGTGAGTAACCATGCATCA
TCAGGAGTACGGATAAAATGCTTGATGGTCGGAAGAGGCATAAATTCCGTCAGCCAGTTTAGTCTGACCA
TCTCATCTGTAACATCATTGGCAACGCTACCTTTGCCATGTTTCAGAAACAACTCTGGCGCATCGGGCTT
CCCATACAATCGATAGATTGTCGCACCTGATTGCCCGACATTATCGCGAGCCCATTTATACCCATATAAA
TCAGCATCCATGTTGGAATTTAATCGCGGCCTCGAGCAAGACGTTTCCCGTTGAATATGGCTCATAACAC
CCCTTGTATTACTGTTTATGTAAGCAGACAGTTTTATTGTTCATGATGATATATTTTTATCTTGTGCAAT
GTAACATCAGAGATTTTGAGACACAACGTGGCTTTCCCCCCCCCCCCATTATTGAAGCATTTATCAGGGT
TATTGTCTCATGAGCGGATACATATTTGAATGTATTTAGAAAAATAAACAAATAGGGGTTCCGCGCACAT
TTCCCCGAAAAGTGCCACCTGACGTCTAAGAAACCATTATTATCATGACATTAACCTATAAAAATAGGCG
TATCACGAGGCCCTTTCGTCTCGCGCGTTTCGGTGATGACGGTGAAAACCTCTGACACATGCAGCTCCCG
GAGACGGTCACAGCTTGTCTGTAAGCGGATGCCGGGAGCAGACAAGCCCGTCAGGGCGCGTCAGCGGGTG
TTGGCGGGTGTCGGGGCTGGCTTAACTATGCGGCATCAGAGCAGATTGTACTGAGAGTGCACCATATGCG
GTGTGAAATACCGCACAGATGCGTAAGGAGAAAATACCGCATCAGATTGGCTATTGGCCATTGCATACGT
TGTATCCATATCATAATATGTACATTTATATTGGCTCATGTCCAACATTACCGCCATGTTGACATTGATT
ATTGACTAGTTATTAATAGTAATCAATTACGGGGTCATTAGTTCATAGCCCATATATGGAGTTCCGCGTT
ACATAACTTACGGTAAATGGCCCGCCTGGCTGACCGCCCAACGACCCCCGCCCATTGACGTCAATAATGA
CGTATGTTCCCATAGTAACGCCAATAGGGACTTTCCATTGACGTCAATGGGTGGAGTATTTACGGTAAAC
TGCCCACTTGGCAGTACATCAAGTGTATCATATGCCAAGTACGCCCCCTATTGACGTCAATGACGGTAAA
TGGCCCGCCTGGCATTATGCCCAGTACATGACCTTATGGGACTTTCCTACTTGGCAGTACATCTACGTAT
TAGTCATCGCTATTACCATGGTGATGCGGTTTTGGCAGTACATCAATGGGCGTGGATAGCGGTTTGACTC
ACGGGGATTTCCAAGTCTCCACCCCATTGACGTCAATGGGAGTTTGTTTTGGCACCAAAATCAACGGGAC
TTTCCAAAATGTCGTAACAACTCCGCCCCATTGACGCAAATGGGCGGTAGGCGTGTACGGTGGGAGGTCT
ATATAAGCAGAGCTCGTTTAGTGAACCGTCAGATCGCCTGGAGACGCCATCCACGCTGTTTTGACCTCCA
TAGAAGACACCGGGACCGATCCAGCCTCCATCGGCTCGCATCTCTCCTTCACGCGCCCGCCGCCCTACCT
GAGGCCGCCATCCACGCCGGTTGAGTCGCGTTCTGCCGCCTCCCGCCTGTGGTGCCTCCTGAACTGCGTC
CGCCGTCTAGGTAAGTTTAAAGCTCAGGTCGAGACCGGGCCTTTGTCCGGCGCTCCCTTGGAGCCTACCT
AGACTCAGCCGGCTCTCCACGCTTTGCCTGACCCTGCTTGCTCAACTCTAGTTAACGGTGGAGGGCAGTG
TAGTCTGAGCAGTACTCGTTGCTGCCGCGCGCGCCACCAGACATAATAGCTGACAGACTAACAGACTGTT
CCTTTCCATGGGTCTTTTCTGCAGTCACCGTCGTCGACACGTGTGATCAGATATCGCGGCCGCTCTAGAC
CACCATGGGATGGTCATGTATCATCCTTTTTCTAGTAGCAACTGCAACCGGTGTACATTCCGCACCAGAG
CTGCTGGGAGGACCTAGCGTGTTCCTGTTTCCCCCTAAGCCTAAGGACACCCTGATGATCAGCCGGACCC
CAGAGGTGACATGCGTGGTGGTGGACGTGTCCCACGAGGACCCCGAGGTGAAGTTCAACTGGTACGTGGA
TGGCGTGGAGGTGCACAATGCCAAGACCAAGCCAAGGGAGGAGCAGTACAACTCTACCTATCGCGTGGTG
AGCGTGCTGACAGTGCTGCACCAGGACTGGCTGAACGGCAAGGAGTACAAGTGTAAGGTGTCTAATAAGG
CCCTGCCTGCCCCAATCGAGAAGACCATCAGCAAGGCAAAGGGACAGCCAAGGGAGCCTCAGGTGTATAC
CCTGCCACCCAGCCGCGACGAGCTGACAAAGAACCAGGTGTCCCTGTACTGCCTGGTGAAGGGCTTCTAT
CCTTCCGATATCGCCGTGGAGTGGGAGTCTAATGGCCAGCCAGAGAACAATTACAAGACCACACCTCCAG
TGCTGGACTCCGATGGCTCTTTCTTTCTGTATTCCAAGCTGACCGTGGATAAGAGCCGGTGGCAGCAGGG
CAACGTGTTTAGCTGTTCCGTGATGCACGAGGCCCTGCACAATCACTACACACAGAAGTCTCTGAGCCTG
TCCCCCGGCAAGGGAGGAGGAGGCAGCGGCGGAGGAGGCTCCGGAGGCGGCGGCTCTGGCGGCGGCGGCA
GCGCCCCTGAACTGCTGGGAGGACCAAGCGTGTTCCTGTTTCCACCTAAGCCCAAAGATACCCTGATGAT
CTCCAGGACCCCTGAAGTCACCTGCGTGGTCGTGGACGTGTCTCATGAGGACCCCGAAGTCAAGTTCAAC
TGGTACGTGGACGGAGTCGAAGTCCATAACGCCAAGACCAAGCCTAGAGAAGAGCAGTACAACTCCACCT
ATAGAGTGGTGTCTGTGCTGACAGTGCTGCATCAGGATTGGCTGAATGGCAAGGAATATAAGTGTAAGGT
GAGCAATAAGGCCCTGCCCGCCCCTATCGAGAAGACCATCTCTAAAGCCAAAGGACAGCCAAGGGAGCCA
CAGGTGTATACACTGCCACCCAGCCGGGACGAGCTGACCAAGAACCAGGTGAGCCTGACATGTCTGGTCA
AGGGCTTCTACCCCAGTGACATTGCTGTGGAGTGGGAGTCCAATGGCCAGCCTGAGAACAATTATAAAAC
TACCCCACCAGTGCTGGACAGCGATGGCTCCTTCTTTCTGACCAGCAAGCTGACAGTGGATAAGTCCCGC
TGGCAGCAGGGAAACGTGTTTTCTTGTAGCGTGATGCATGAGGCCCTGCATAACCACTACACCCAGAAGT
CCCTGTCTCTGAGCCCAGGCAAGGGAGGCAGCGGAGGCGGAGGCAGCGGAGGCCTGGAGGTGCTGTTTCA
GGGCCCTCAGTGCGTGAACCTGACCACCCGAACCCAGCTCCCACCAGCCTACACCAACAGCTTTACACGG
GGCGTGTACTACCCTGACAAGGTGTTCAGATCTAGCGTCCTGCACAGCACTCAGGACCTCTTCCTGCCGT
TCTTCAGCAACGTGACATGGTTCCACGCCATCCACGTGAGCGGCACAAACGGAACCAAGCGGTTTGATAA
CCCCGTCCTGCCATTCAATGATGGAGTTTACTTCGCCAGTACCGAGAAGAGTAACATCATCCGGGGCTGG
ATCTTCGGCACCACCCTGGATAGCAAAACACAGAGCCTCCTGATCGTGAACAATGCCACGAACGTCGTGA
TCAAGGTGTGCGAGTTCCAGTTTTGCAATGATCCTTTCCTGGACGTGTACTACCACAAGAACAACAAGAG
CTGGATGAAGAGCGAGTTCAGAGTCTACAGCAGCGCCAACAACTGCACATTCGAGTACGTCTCTCAGCCT
TTTCTGATGGACCTTGAGGGGAAACAAGGCAACTTCAAGAACCTGAGAGAATTCGTGTTCAAGAACATCG
ACGGCTACTTCAAAATCTACTCCAAGCACACACCCATCAACCTGGTCCGGGACCTCCCTCAGGGCTTCAG
CGCCCTGGAACCCCTGGTCGACCTGCCCATAGGCATCAACATAACGCGGTTCCAAACCCTGCTGGCCCTG
CATAGATCCTACCTGACTCCTGGCGACAGCAGCAGCGGATGGACCGCCGGAGCTGCAGCCTACTATGTGG
GCTACCTGCAACCTAGAACCTTCCTGCTGAAGTACAACGAGAACGGCACAATCACAGACGCCGTCGACTG
CGCCCTGGACCCTCTCTCTGAGACAAAGTGCACCCTGAAGTCCGGAGGAGGCCTGGTGCCACAGCAGAGC
GGAGGCCTGAACGACATCTTCGAGGCCCAGAAGATCGAGTGGCACGAGGGCTGATGAGGATCCAGATCTG
CTGTGCCTTCTAGTTGCCAGCCATCTGTTGTTTGCCCCTCCCCCGTGCCTTCCTTGACCCTGGAAGGTGC
CACTCCCACTGTCCTTTCCTAATAAAATGAGGAAATTGCATCGCATTGTCTGAGTAGGTGTCATTCTATT
CTGGGGGGTGGGGTGGGGCAGGACAGCAAGGGGGAGGATTGGGAAGACAATAGCAGGCATGCTGGGGATG
CGGTGGGCTCTATGGGTACCCAGGTGCTGAAGAATTGACCCGGTTCCTCCTGGGCCAGAAAGAAGCAGGC
ACATCCCCTTCTCTGTGACACACCCTGTCCACGCCCCTGGTTCTTAGTTCCAGCCCCACTCATAGGACAC
TCATAGCTCAGGAGGGCTCCGCCTTCAATCCCACCCGCTAAAGTACTTGGAGCGGTCTCTCCCTCCCTCA
TCAGCCCACCAAACCAAACCTAGCCTCCAAGAGTGGGAAGAAATTAAAGCAAGATAGGCTATTAAGTGCA
GAGGGAGAGAAAATGCCTCCAACATGTGAGGAAGTAATGAGAGAAATCATAGAATTTTAAGGCCATGATT
TAAGGCCATCATGGCCTTAATCTTCCGCTTCCTCGCTCACTGACTCGCTGCGCTCGGTCGTTCGGCTGCG
GCGAGCGGTATCAGCTCACTCAAAGGCGGTAATACGGTTATCCACAGAATCAGGGGATAACGCAGGAAAG
AACATGTGAGCAAAAGGCCAGCAAAAGGCCAGGAACCGTAAAAAGGCCGCGTTGCTGGCGTTTTTCCATA
GGCTCCGCCCCCCTGACGAGCATCACAAAAATCGACGCTCAAGTCAGAGGTGGCGAAACCCGACAGGACT
ATAAAGATACCAGGCGTTTCCCCCTGGAAGCTCCCTCGTGCGCTCTCCTGTTCCGACCCTGCCGCTTACC
GGATACCTGTCCGCCTTTCTCCCTTCGGGAAGCGTGGCGCTTTCTCATAGCTCACGCTGTAGGTATCTCA
GTTCGGTGTAGGTCGTTCGCTCCAAGCTGGGCTGTGTGCACGAACCCCCCGTTCAGCCCGACCGCTGCGC
CTTATCCGGTAACTATCGTCTTGAGTCCAACCCGGTAAGACACGACTTATCGCCACTGGCAGCAGCCACT
GGTAACAGGATTAGCAGAGCGAGGTATGTAGGCGGTGCTACAGAGTTCTTGAAGTGGTGGCCTAACTACG
GCTACACTAGAAGAACAGTATTTGGTATCTGCGCTCTGCTGAAGCCAGTTACCTTCGGAAAAAGAGTTGG
TAGCTCTTGATCCGGCAAACAAACCACCGCTGGTAGCGGTGGTTTTTTTGTTTGCAAGCAGCAGATTACG
CGCAGAAAAAAAGGATCTCAAGAAGATCCTTTGATCTTTTCTACGGGGTCTGACGCTCAGTGGAACGAAA
ACTCACGTTAAGGGATTTTGGTCATGAGATTATCAAAAAGGATCTTCACCTAGATCCTTTTAAATTAAAA
ATGAAGTTTTAAATCAATCTAAAGTATATATGAGTAAACTTGGTCTGACAGTTACCAATGCTTAATCAGT
GAGGCACCTATCTCAGCGATCTGTCTATTTCGTTCATCCATAGTTGCCTGACTCGGGGGGGGGGGGCGCT
GAGGTCTGCCTCGTGAAGAAGGTGTTGCTGACTCATACCAGGCCTGAATCGCCCCATCATCCAGCCAGAA
AGTGAGGGAGCCACGGTTGATGAGAGCTTTGTTGTAGGTGGACCAGTTGGTGATTTTGAACTTTTGCTTT
GCCACGGAACGGTCTGCGTTGTCGGGAAGATGCGTGATCTGATCCTTCAACTC
Features (pLannotate 1.2.2; 15 found; start..end, strand, type, name):
     90..905     -  CDS            KanR: aminoglycoside phosphotransferase; aph(3')-Ia; confers resistance to kanamycin in bacteria or G418 (Geneticin®) in eukaryotes
   1028..1115    -  promoter       AmpR promoter (fragment): bla
   1210..1245    +  CDS            rop (fragment): Rop protein, which maintains plasmids at low copy number; rop
   1347..1445    +  misc_feature   bom (fragment): basis of mobility region from pBR322
   1531..1910    +  enhancer       CMV enhancer: human cytomegalovirus immediate early enhancer
   1911..2114    +  promoter       CMV promoter: human cytomegalovirus (CMV) immediate early promoter
   2203..2430    +  LTR            5' LTR (truncated) (fragment): truncated 5' long terminal repeat (LTR) from human T-cell leukemia virus (HTLV) type 1
   2434..2544    +  intron         CMV intron (fragment): modified intron A from human cytomegalovirus
   2595..2663    +  CDS            Ighv1-61 (fragment): HVM05_MOUSE - Also known as Igh-VJ558. Experimental evidence at protein level: Swiss-Prot protein existence level 1. From Mus musculus (Mouse).
   2997..4013    +  CDS            IGHG1: IGHG1_HUMAN - Experimental evidence at protein level: Swiss-Prot protein existence level 1. Constant region of immunoglobulin heavy chains. Immunoglobulins, also known as antibodies, are membrane-bound or secreted glycoproteins produced by B lymphocytes. In the recognition phase of humoral immunity, the membrane-bound immunoglobulins serve as receptors which, upon binding of a specific antigen, trigger the clonal expansion and differentiation of B lymphocytes into immunoglobulins- secreting plasma cells. Secreted immunoglobulins mediate the effector phase of humoral immunity, which results in
   4068..4943    +  CDS            S (fragment): SPIKE_SARS2 - Experimental evidence at protein level: Swiss-Prot protein existence level 1. [Spike glycoprotein]: May down-regulate host tetherin (BST2) by lysosomal degradation, thereby counteracting its antiviral activity. From Severe acute respiratory syndrome coronavirus 2 (2019-nCoV) (SARS-CoV-2).
   5041..5265    +  polyA_signal   bGH poly(A) signal: bovine growth hormone polyadenylation signal
   5803..6391    -  rep_origin     ori: high-copy-number ColE1/pMB1/pBR322/pUC origin of replication
   6563..6634    -  CDS            bla(M) (fragment): β-lactamase lacking the signal sequence; bla(M); allows cytosolic expression of β-lactamase
   6646..6792    -  CDS            TRA2_ECOLX (fragment): Protein predicted: Swiss-Prot protein existence level 4. Required for transposition of transposon Tn903. From Escherichia coli.
