[The description below was written by a language model from this plasmid's Addgene catalogue record and pLannotate feature annotations shown in this document.]
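Description:
pVRC8400-SARS-CoV-2-NTD-G142D-E154K-AVI is a 6.8 kb mammalian expression plasmid built on the pVRC8400 backbone, designed to produce a secreted, tagged form of the N-terminal domain (NTD) of the SARS-CoV-2 spike glycoprotein carrying the G142D and E154K substitutions. In bacteria it is maintained through a high-copy ColE1/pUC-type origin and selected with kanamycin via an aph(3')-Ia resistance gene. Short fragments annotated as bla, rop, bom and a Tn903 transposase appear to be backbone remnants rather than functional elements.

Expression is driven by the human CMV immediate-early enhancer and promoter, followed by a truncated HTLV-1 LTR segment and a portion of CMV intron A, a leader arrangement generally used to boost transcript processing and translation, and it is terminated by the bovine growth hormone polyadenylation signal. The open reading frame begins with a short sequence matching a mouse immunoglobulin heavy-chain variable gene, which most likely serves as a secretion signal, although the record does not say so explicitly. This is followed by human IgG1 constant-region sequence corresponding to the single-chain Fc (scFc) listed in the catalogue, then the spike NTD fragment. According to the catalogue fields, an HRV3C protease cleavage site lies between the scFc and the NTD and an AVI tag is at the C terminus; neither short element was annotated in the feature table.

Together these parts allow Fc-based capture of the secreted fusion, release of the NTD by HRV3C cleavage, and site-specific biotinylation at the AVI tag. This fits the associated publication's aim of generating molecular probes of spike subdomains from SARS-CoV-2 variants.
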