Addgene plasmid #176434: pVRC8400-SARS-CoV-2-NTD-G142D-E154K-AVI
Purpose: Expresses SARS-CoV-2 NTD domain containing G142D-E154K mutations with single chain Fc, HRV3C protease cleavage site, and AVI tag
Depositing lab: Peter Kwong. Depositing organization: National Institute of Allergy and Infectious Diseases (NIAID). Publication: Molecular probes of spike ectodomain and its subdomains for SARS-CoV-2 variants, Alpha through Omicron. Teng IT, Nazzari AF, Choe M, Liu T, Oliveira de Souza M, Petrova Y, Tsybovsky Y, Wang S, Zhang B, Artamonov M, Madan B, Huang A, Lopez Acevedo SN, Pan X, Ruckwardt TJ, DeKosky BJ, Mascola JR, Misasi J, Sullivan NJ, Zhou T, Kwong PD. PLoS One. 2022 May 24;17(5):e0268767. doi: 10.1371/journal.pone.0268767. eCollection 2022. PubMed 35609088.
Backbone
  Vector backbone: pVRC8400
  Vector type: Mammalian Expression
Growth in bacteria
  Bacterial resistance: Kanamycin, 50 μg/mL
  Growth temperature: 37°C
  Growth strain: DH5alpha
  Copy number: Unknown
Gene/Insert
  Gene/Insert name: SARS-CoV-2-NTD-G142D-E154K
  Mutation: G142D, E154K
  Entrez Gene: S (a.k.a. GU280_gp02, spike glycoprotein)
  Tag / fusion protein: scFc (N terminal on insert); HRV3C (N terminal on insert); AVI (C terminal on insert)
Terms and licenses: Academic/Nonprofit Terms; Industry Terms: Not Available to Industry
How to cite: pVRC8400-SARS-CoV-2-NTD-G142D-E154K-AVI was a gift from Peter Kwong (Addgene plasmid # 176434 ; http://n2t.net/addgene:176434 ; RRID:Addgene_176434)
